Addgene plasmid #40631: pCEP4_OCT4_T234E_S235E
Depositing lab: James Thomson. Depositing organization: University of Wisconsin, Madison. Publication: Phosphorylation regulates human OCT4. Brumbaugh J, Hou Z, Russell JD, Howden SE, Yu P, Ledvina AR, Coon JJ, Thomson JA. Proc Natl Acad Sci U S A. 2012 May 8;109(19):7162-8. Epub 2012 Apr 2. 10.1073/pnas.1203874109 PubMed 22474382.
Backbone
  Vector backbone: pCEP4
  Backbone manufacturer: Invitrogen
  Backbone size w/o insert (bp): 10712
  Total vector size (bp): 11795
  Vector type: Mammalian Expression
Growth in bacteria
  Bacterial resistance: Ampicillin, 100 μg/mL
  Growth temperature: 37°C
  Growth strain: DH5alpha
  Copy number: Unknown
Gene/Insert
  Gene/Insert name: POU5F1 (alt name: OCT4)
  Species: H. sapiens (human)
  Insert size (bp): 1080
  Mutation: T234E_S235E
  Entrez Gene: POU5F1 (a.k.a. OCT3, OCT4, OCT4Borf1, OTF-3, OTF3, OTF4, Oct-3, Oct-4, Oct3/4)
  Promoter: EF1-alpha
  Cloning method: Restriction Enzyme; 5′ cloning site None (destroyed during cloning); 3′ cloning site NotI (not destroyed)
  Sequencing primers: 5′ NA; 3′ NA
Terms and licenses: Academic/Nonprofit Terms; Industry Terms: Not Available to Industry
How to cite: pCEP4_OCT4_T234E_S235E was a gift from James Thomson (Addgene plasmid # 40631 ; http://n2t.net/addgene:40631 ; RRID:Addgene_40631)
