[The description below was written by a language model from this plasmid's Addgene catalogue record.]
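Description:
pCEP4_OCT4_T234E_S235E is a mammalian expression plasmid built on the commercial pCEP4 backbone, carrying a mutant form of the human pluripotency transcription factor OCT4 (POU5F1). The complete plasmid is about 11.8 kb, of which roughly 1.1 kb is the OCT4 coding insert. It is propagated in E. coli under ampicillin selection. pCEP4 is generally known as an episomal vector that uses the Epstein-Barr virus oriP/EBNA-1 system for extrachromosomal maintenance in primate cells, with hygromycin selection. No feature table accompanies this record, so the presence and integrity of those elements in this derivative cannot be confirmed from the information given.

The record lists EF1-alpha as the promoter driving the insert, which implies that the standard pCEP4 expression cassette was modified to use this strong constitutive promoter, one that performs well in human pluripotent stem cells. The insert was introduced by restriction cloning, with the 5′ site destroyed and a NotI site retained at the 3′ end. No epitope tags or reporters are recorded.

The defining feature is the double substitution T234E/S235E, which replaces adjacent threonine and serine residues with glutamate. Swapping phosphorylatable residues for acidic ones is the usual way to mimic constitutive phosphorylation. Consistent with the associated study on phosphorylation-dependent regulation of human OCT4, the construct is suited to testing how a phosphorylated state at these positions affects OCT4 activity, for instance by comparison with wild-type OCT4 expressed from the same vector.
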