>Addgene plasmid #40631 | pCEP4_OCT4_T234E_S235E | depositor partial sequence | sequence record 52851 | OCT4 coding region
GATTATGGCGGGACACCTGGCTTCGGATTTCGCCTTCTCGCCCCCTCCAGGTGGTGGAGGTGATGGGCCA
GGGGGGCCGGAGCCGGGCTGGGTTGATCCTCGGACCTGGCTAAGCTTCCAAGGCCCTCCTGGAGGGCCAG
GAATCGGGCCGGGGGTTGGGCCAGGCTCTGAGGTGTGGGGGATTCCCCCATGCCCCCCGCCGTATGAGTT
CTGTGGGGGGATGGCGTACTGTGGGCCCCAGGTTGGAGTGGGGCTAGTGCCCCAAGGCGGCTTGGAGACC
TCTCAGCCTGAGGGTGAAGCAGGAGTCGGGGTGGAGAGCAACTCCGATGGGGCCTCCCCGGAGCCCTGCA
CCGTCACCCCTGGTGCCGTGAAGCTGGAGAAGGAGAAGCTGGAGCAAAACCCGGAGGAGTCCCAGGACAT
CAAAGCTCTGCAGAAAGAACTCGAGCAATTTGCCAAGCTCCTGAAGCAGAAGAGGATCACCCTGGGATAT
ACACAGGCCGATGTGGGGCTCACCCTGGGGGTTCTATTTGGGAAGGTATTCAGCCAAACGACCATCTGCC
GCTTTGAGGCTCTGCAGCTTAGCTTCAAGAACATGTGTAAGCTGCGGCCCTTGCTGCAGAAGTGGGTGGA
GGAAGCTGACAACAATGAAAATCTTCAGGAGATATGCAAAGCAGAAACCCTCGTGCAGGCCCGAAAGAGA
AAGCGAGAGGAAATCGAGAACCGAGTGAGAGGCAACCTGGAGAATTTGTTCCTGCAGTGCCCGAAACCCA
CACTGCAGCAGATCAGCCACATCGCCCAGCAGCTTGGGCTCGAGAAGGATGTGGTCCGAGTGTGGTTCTG
TAACCGGCGCCAGAAGGGCAAGCGATCAAGCAGCGACTATGCACAACGAGAGGATTTTGAGGCTGCTGGG
TCTCCTTTCTCAGGGGGACCAGTGTCCTTTCCTCTGGCCCCAGGGCCCCATTTTGGTACCCCAGGCTATG
GGAGCCCTCACTTCACTGCACTGTACTCCTCGGTCCCTTTCCCTGAGGGGGAAGCCTTTCCCCCTGTCTC
CGTCACCACTCTGGGCTCTCCCATGCATTCAAACTGAGGTGCCTGCCCTCTAGTTTACGCGGCCGC
