>Addgene plasmid #40631 | pCEP4_OCT4_T234E_S235E | addgene partial sequence | sequence record 55138 | Hygro-R 5'-tatccacgccctcctacatc-3'
TGTCGAACTTTTCGATCAGAAACTTCTCGACAGACGTCGCGGTGAGTTCAGGCTTTTTCATATCTCATTG
CCCCCCGGGATCTGCGGCACGCTGTTGACGCTGTTAAGCGGGTCGCTGCAGGGTCGCTCGGTGTTCGAGG
CCACACGCGTCACCTTAATATGCGAAGTGGACCTCGGACCGCGCCGCCCCGACTGCATCTGCGTGTTCGA
ATTCGCCAATGACAAGACGCTGGGCGGGGTTTGTGTCATCATAGAACTAAAGACATGCAAATATATTTCT
TCCGGGGACACCGCCAGCAAACGCGAGCAACGGGCCACGGGGATGAAGCAGGGCGGCACCTCGCTAACGG
ATTCACCACTCCAAGAATTGGAGCCAATCAATTCTTGCGGAGAACTGTGAATGCGCAAACCAACCCTTGG
CAGAACATATCCATCGCGTCCGCCATCTCCAGCAGCCGCACGCGGCGCATCTCGGGGCCGACGCGCTGGG
CTACGTCTTGCTGGCGTTCGCGACGCGAGGCTGGATGGCCTTCCCCATTATGATTCTTCTCGCTTCCGGC
GGCATCGGGATGCCCGCGTTGCANGCCATGCTGTCCAGGCAGGTAGATGACGACCATCAGGGACAGCTTC
AAGGCCAGCAAAAGG
