>Addgene plasmid #40631 | pCEP4_OCT4_T234E_S235E | addgene partial sequence | sequence record 55139 | hOCT4-F 5'-TGCAGAAAGAACTCGAGCAA-3'
ATTCAGCCAAACGACCATCTGCCGCTTTGAGGCTCTGCAGCTTAGCTTCAAGAACATGTGTAAGCTGCGG
CCCTTGCTGCAGAAGTGGGTGGAGGAAGCTGACAACAATGAAAATCTTCAGGAGATATGCAAAGCAGAAA
CCCTCGTGCAGGCCCGAAAGAGAAAGCGAGAGGAAATCGAGAACCGAGTGAGAGGCAACCTGGAGAATTT
GTTCCTGCAGTGCCCGAAACCCACACTGCAGCAGATCAGCCACATCGCCCAGCAGCTTGGGCTCGAGAAG
GATGTGGTCCGAGTGTGGTTCTGTAACCGGCGCCAGAAGGGCAAGCGATCAAGCAGCGACTATGCACAAC
GAGAGGATTTTGAGGCTGCTGGGTCTCCTTTCTCAGGGGGACCAGTGTCCTTTCCTCTGGCCCCAGGGCC
CCATTTTGGTACCCCAGGCTATGGGAGCCCTCACTTCACTGCACTGTACTCCTCGGTCCCTTTCCCTGAG
GGGGAAGCCTTTCCCCCTGTCTCCGTCACCACTCTGGGCTCTCCCATGCATTCAAACTGAGGTGCCTGCC
CTCTAGTTTACGCGGCCGCTCGAGGCCGGCAAGGCCGGATCCAGACATGATAAGATACATTGATGAGTTT
GGACAAACCACAACTAGAATGCAGTGAAAAAAATGCTTTATTTGTGAAATTTGTGATGCTATTGCTTTAT
TTGTAACCATTATAAGCTGCAATAAACAAGTTAACAACAACAATTGCATTCATTTTATGTTT
